Addgene plasmid #10863: p3994 pGEM HHR23A
Depositing lab: Peter Howley. Depositing organization: Harvard Medical School. Publication: Physical interaction between specific E2 and Hect E3 enzymes determines functional cooperativity. Kumar S, Kao WH, Howley PM. J Biol Chem 1997 May 23;272(21):13548-54. 10.1074/jbc.272.21.13548 PubMed 9153201.
Backbone
  Vector backbone: pGEM1
  Backbone manufacturer: Promega
  Backbone size w/o insert (bp): 2865
  Vector type: Bacterial Expression
Growth in bacteria
  Bacterial resistance: Ampicillin, 100 μg/mL
  Growth temperature: 37°C
  Growth strain: DH5alpha
  Copy number: High Copy
Gene/Insert
  Gene/Insert name: HHR23A
  Species: H. sapiens (human)
  Entrez Gene: RAD23A (a.k.a. HHR23A, HR23A)
  Cloning method: Restriction Enzyme; 5′ cloning site BamHI (not destroyed); 3′ cloning site SalI (not destroyed)
  Sequencing primers: 5′ T7
Terms and licenses: Academic/Nonprofit Terms; Industry Terms: Not Available to Industry
Depositor comments: Following mutations present: A391G (Thr to Ala) and T542C (Val to Ala). See author's map.
How to cite: p3994 pGEM HHR23A was a gift from Peter Howley (Addgene plasmid # 10863 ; http://n2t.net/addgene:10863 ; RRID:Addgene_10863)
