[The description below was written by a language model from this plasmid's Addgene catalogue record.]
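Description:
p3994 pGEM HHR23A is a small, high-copy bacterial plasmid built on the Promega pGEM1 backbone (about 2.9 kb without insert) and selected with ampicillin. pGEM-series vectors are general cloning and in vitro transcription plasmids in which the multiple cloning site is flanked by bacteriophage RNA polymerase promoters. The record lists T7 as the 5′ sequencing primer, which indicates that the insert lies downstream of the T7 promoter. The repository classifies the plasmid as a bacterial expression vector, but the record does not explicitly name a promoter, and no feature table is provided to confirm the origin of replication or other backbone elements.

The insert is human HHR23A, the product of the RAD23A gene, one of the two human homologues of yeast Rad23. It was cloned by restriction digestion between BamHI at the 5′ end and SalI at the 3′ end, and both sites are retained, so the fragment can be excised or transferred to other vectors. No epitope tags or fusion partners are recorded, and the insert size is not stated. The depositor notes two nucleotide changes in the coding sequence, A391G and T542C, which produce Thr-to-Ala and Val-to-Ala substitutions respectively. Users should take these changes into account when the wild-type protein is required.

The associated publication concerns physical interactions between specific E2 ubiquitin-conjugating enzymes and HECT-type E3 ligases. A plasmid of this design fits use as a template for in vitro transcription and translation of HHR23A in ubiquitination or binding studies, or as a source of the cDNA for subcloning, although the record does not specify its exact use.
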