>Addgene plasmid #10863 | p3994 pGEM HHR23A | addgene partial sequence | sequence record 17841 | T7 5'-TAATACGACTCACTATAGGG-3'
TCACCATCACGCTCAAAACGCTGCAGCAGCAGACCTTCAAGATCCGCATGGAGCCTGACGAGACGGTGAA
GGTGCTAAAGGAGAAGATAGAAGCTGAGAAGGGTCGTGATGCCTTCCCCGTGGCTGGACAGAAACTCATC
TATGCCGGCAAGATCTTGAGTGACGATGTCCCTATCAGGGACTATCGCATCGATGAGAAGAACTTTGTGG
TCGTCATGGTGACCAAGACCAAAGCCGGCCAGGGTACCTCAGCACCCCCAGAGGCCTCACCCACAGCTGC
CCCAGAGTCCTCTACATCCTTCCCGCCTGCCCCCACCTCAGGCATGTCCCATCCCCCACCTGCCGCCAGA
GAGGACAAGAGCCCATCAGAGGAATCCGCCCCCACGACGTCCCCAGAGTCTGTGTCAGGCTCTGTTCCCT
CTTCAGGTAGCAGCGGGCGAGAGGAAGACGCGGCCTCCACGCTAGTGACGGGCTCTGAGTATGAGACGAT
GCTGACGGAGATCATGTCCATGGGCTATGAGCGAGAGCGGGTCGTGGCCGCCCTGAGAGCCAGCTACAAC
AACCCCCACCGAGCCGTGGAGTATCTGCTCACGGGAATTCCTGGGAGCC
